Addgene plasmid #144469: TFORF2993
Purpose: Lentiviral vector for overexpressing transcription factor ORFs with unique 24-bp barcodes. Barcodes facilitate identification of transcription factors in pooled screens.
Depositing lab: Feng Zhang. Depositing organization: Broad Institute. Publication: A transcription factor atlas of directed differentiation. Joung J, Ma S, Tay T, Geiger-Schuller KR, Kirchgatterer PC, Verdine VK, Guo B, Arias-Garcia MA, Allen WE, Singh A, Kuksenko O, Abudayyeh OO, Gootenberg JS, Fu Z, Macrae RK, Buenrostro JD, Regev A, Zhang F. Cell. 2023 Jan 5;186(1):209-229.e26. doi: 10.1016/j.cell.2022.11.026. PubMed 36608654.
Backbone
  Vector backbone: pLX_TRC317
  Backbone manufacturer: Broad Institute Genetic Perturbation Platform
  Backbone size w/o insert (bp): 8264
  Vector type: Mammalian Expression, Lentiviral
  Selectable markers: Puromycin
Growth in bacteria
  Bacterial resistance: Ampicillin, 100 μg/mL
  Growth temperature: 37°C
  Growth strain: NEB Stable
  Copy number: High Copy
Gene/Insert
  Gene/Insert name: SKP2
  Species: H. sapiens (human)
  Insert size (bp): 1436
  Entrez Gene: SKP2 (a.k.a. FBL1, FBXL1, FLB1, p45)
  Promoter: EF1a
  Tag / fusion protein: V5 (C terminal on insert)
  Cloning method: Gateway Cloning
  Sequencing primers: 5′ GGGTGGAGACTGAAGTTAGGCCAG; 3′ CACATAGCGTAAAAGGAGCAACATAG
Resource information
  A portion of this plasmid was derived from a plasmid made by: Broad Institute Genetic Perturbation Platform
Terms and licenses: Academic/Nonprofit Terms; Industry Terms: Not Available to Industry
Depositor comments: NM_032637.3 Please test multiple small colonies in case of plasmid recombination. To make this collection available in a timely manner, a portion of this collection was not fully sequenced by Addgene. If an Addgene verified full plasmid sequence is not available, please contact us prior to placing an order to request the full sequence.
How to cite: TFORF2993 was a gift from Feng Zhang (Addgene plasmid # 144469 ; http://n2t.net/addgene:144469 ; RRID:Addgene_144469)
