[The description below was written by a language model from this plasmid's Addgene catalogue record and pLannotate feature annotations shown in this document.]
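Description:
TFORF2993 is a third-generation-style, self-inactivating lentiviral expression plasmid built on the pLX_TRC317 backbone and carrying the human SKP2 open reading frame (also known as FBXL1/p45). It belongs to a barcoded transcription factor ORF collection. It is propagated in E. coli through a high-copy ColE1/pUC origin with ampicillin selection (AmpR under its own bla promoter). An f1 origin and remnants of a lac/lacZα cloning region with flanking T7 and T3 promoters are also present. The depositor notes that the plasmid can recombine during propagation, as is common for LTR-containing vectors.

The viral genome is transcribed from an RSV promoter fused to a truncated HIV-1 5' LTR. This is followed by the Ψ packaging signal, a gag fragment, the RRE for Rev-dependent nuclear export, and a cPPT/CTS element. It ends in a ΔU3 3' LTR that inactivates LTR-driven transcription after integration, with an SV40 poly(A) signal downstream. Within this unit, an SV40 early promoter drives puromycin N-acetyltransferase so that transduced mammalian cells can be selected. A separate EF-1α promoter drives SKP2, which was inserted by Gateway recombination and is flanked by attB1 and attB2 sites, with a C-terminal V5 epitope tag for detection. A WPRE downstream enhances transcript stability and expression.

The annotated SKP2 match covers only part of the interval between the att sites, which may reflect the particular transcript isoform cloned. The unique 24-bp barcode described in the catalogue entry is not annotated in the feature table. That barcode lets the ORF be identified by sequencing in pooled overexpression screens, such as those examining directed differentiation.
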