Features (pLannotate 1.2.2; 34 found; start..end, strand, type, name):
      5..231     +  promoter       RSV promoter: Rous sarcoma virus enhancer/promoter
    232..412     +  LTR            5' LTR (truncated): truncated 5' long terminal repeat (LTR) from HIV-1
    459..584     +  misc_feature   HIV-1 Ψ: packaging signal of human immunodeficiency virus type 1
    568..931     +  CDS            HIV-1 gag (fragment): gag protein from human immunodeficiency virus 1; gag
   1077..1310    +  misc_feature   RRE: The Rev response element (RRE) of HIV-1 allows for Rev-dependent mRNA export from the nucleus to the cytoplasm.
   1687..1713    +  CDS            Rev (fragment): human immunodeficiency virus 1 (HIV-1) Rev protein; rev; enhances nuclear export of unspliced and incompletely spliced viral mRNAs
   1720..1743    +  promoter       SV40 promoter (fragment): SV40 early promoter
   1744..1815    +  promoter       SV40 promoter (fragment): SV40 enhancer and early promoter
   1839..1974    +  rep_origin     SV40 ori: SV40 origin of replication
   2020..2616    +  CDS            PuroR (fragment): puromycin N-acetyltransferase; pac from Streptomyces; confers resistance to puromycin
   2665..2782    +  misc_feature   cPPT/CTS: central polypurine tract and central termination sequence of HIV-1
   2847..2913    +  CDS            small t antigen (fragment): SV40 (simian virus 40) small t antigen
   2920..4098    +  promoter       EF-1α promoter: strong constitutive promoter for human elongation factor EF-1α
   4119..4136    +  protein_bind   attB1 (fragment): mutant version of attB; core recombination site for the Gateway® BP reaction BP Clonase™
   4142..5203    +  CDS            SKP2 (fragment): SKP2_HUMAN - Also known as FBXL1. Experimental evidence at protein level: Swiss-Prot protein existence level 1. Through the ubiquitin-mediated proteasomal degradation of hepatitis C virus non-structural protein 5A, has an antiviral activity towards that virus. From Homo sapiens (Human).
   5373..5397    -  protein_bind   attB2: mutant version of attB; recombination site for the Gateway® BP reaction BP Clonase™
   5405..5446    +  CDS            V5 tag: epitope tag from simian virus 5
   5462..5515    +  promoter       U6 promoter (fragment): RNA polymerase III promoter for human U6 snRNA
   5557..6145    +  misc_feature   WPRE: woodchuck hepatitis virus posttranscriptional regulatory element
   6196..6215    +  misc_feature   cPPT/CTS (fragment): central polypurine tract and central termination sequence of HIV-1
   6217..6450    +  LTR            3' LTR (ΔU3): self-inactivating 3' long terminal repeat (LTR) from HIV-1
   6528..6649    +  polyA_signal   SV40 poly(A) signal: SV40 polyadenylation signal
   6689..6824    +  rep_origin     SV40 ori: SV40 origin of replication
   6845..6863    -  promoter       T7 promoter: promoter for bacteriophage T7 RNA polymerase
   6871..7026    +  CDS            lacZα (fragment): LacZα fragment of β-galactosidase; lacZ fragment
   7031..7459    +  rep_origin     f1 ori (sequence partly withheld): f1 bacteriophage origin of replication; arrow indicates direction of (+) strand synthesis
   7512..7616    +  promoter       AmpR promoter: bla
   7617..8477    +  CDS            AmpR: β-lactamase; bla; confers resistance to ampicillin, carbenicillin, and related antibiotics
   8648..9236    +  rep_origin     ori: high-copy-number ColE1/pMB1/pBR322/pUC origin of replication
   9419..9511    +  CDS            lacI (fragment): lac repressor; lacI; The lac repressor binds to the lac operator to inhibit transcription in E. coli. This inhibition can be relieved by adding lactose or isopropyl-β-D-thiogalactopyranoside (IPTG).
   9524..9545    +  protein_bind   CAP binding site: CAP binding activates transcription in the presence of cAMP. E. coli catabolite activator protein
   9560..9590    +  promoter       lac promoter: promoter for the E. coli lac operon
   9598..9614    +  protein_bind   lac operator: The lac repressor binds to the lac operator to inhibit transcription in E. coli. This inhibition can be relieved by adding lactose or isopropyl-β-D-thiogalactopyranoside (IPTG). lac repressor encoded by lacI
   9659..9677    +  promoter       T3 promoter: promoter for bacteriophage T3 RNA polymerase
>Addgene plasmid #144469 | TFORF2993 | addgene full sequence | sequence record 407346 | Addgene NGS Result
TTAATGTAGTCTTATGCAATACTCTTGTAGTCTTGCAACATGGTAACGATGAGTTAGCAACATGCCTTAC
AAGGAGAGAAAAAGCACCGTGCATGCCGATTGGTGGAAGTAAGGTGGTACGATCGTGCCTTATTAGGAAG
GCAACAGACGGGTCTGACATGGATTGGACGAACCACTGAATTGCCGCATTGCAGAGATATTGTATTTAAG
TGCCTAGCTCGATACATAAACGGGTCTCTCTGGTTAGACCAGATCTGAGCCTGGGAGCTCTCTGGCTAAC
TAGGGAACCCACTGCTTAAGCCTCAATAAAGCTTGCCTTGAGTGCTTCAAGTAGTGTGTGCCCGTCTGTT
GTGTGACTCTGGTAACTAGAGATCCCTCAGACCCTTTTAGTCAGTGTGGAAAATCTCTAGCAGTGGCGCC
CGAACAGGGACTTGAAAGCGAAAGGGAAACCAGAGGAGCTCTCTCGACGCAGGACTCGGCTTGCTGAAGC
GCGCACGGCAAGAGGCGAGGGGCGGCGACTGGTGAGTACGCCAAAAATTTTGACTAGCGGAGGCTAGAAG
GAGAGAGATGGGTGCGAGAGCGTCAGTATTAAGCGGGGGAGAATTAGATCGCGATGGGAAAAAATTCGGT
TAAGGCCAGGGGGAAAGAAAAAATATAAATTAAAACATATAGTATGGGCAAGCAGGGAGCTAGAACGATT
CGCAGTTAATCCTGGCCTGTTAGAAACATCAGAAGGCTGTAGACAAATACTGGGACAGCTACAACCATCC
CTTCAGACAGGATCAGAAGAACTTAGATCATTATATAATACAGTAGCAACCCTCTATTGTGTGCATCAAA
GGATAGAGATAAAAGACACCAAGGAAGCTTTAGACAAGATAGAGGAAGAGCAAAACAAAAGTAAGACCAC
CGCACAGCAAGCGGCCGCTGATCTTCAGACCTGGAGGAGGAGATATGAGGGACAATTGGAGAAGTGAATT
ATATAAATATAAAGTAGTAAAAATTGAACCATTAGGAGTAGCACCCACCAAGGCAAAGAGAAGAGTGGTG
CAGAGAGAAAAAAGAGCAGTGGGAATAGGAGCTTTGTTCCTTGGGTTCTTGGGAGCAGCAGGAAGCACTA
TGGGCGCAGCGTCAATGACGCTGACGGTACAGGCCAGACAATTATTGTCTGGTATAGTGCAGCAGCAGAA
CAATTTGCTGAGGGCTATTGAGGCGCAACAGCATCTGTTGCAACTCACAGTCTGGGGCATCAAGCAGCTC
CAGGCAAGAATCCTGGCTGTGGAAAGATACCTAAAGGATCAACAGCTCCTGGGGATTTGGGGTTGCTCTG
GAAAACTCATTTGCACCACTGCTGTGCCTTGGAATGCTAGTTGGAGTAATAAATCTCTGGAACAGATTTG
GAATCACACGACCTGGATGGAGTGGGACAGAGAAATTAACAATTACACAAGCTTAATACACTCCTTAATT
GAAGAATCGCAAAACCAGCAAGAAAAGAATGAACAAGAATTATTGGAATTAGATAAATGGGCAAGTTTGT
GGAATTGGTTTAACATAACAAATTGGCTGTGGTATATAAAATTATTCATAATGATAGTAGGAGGCTTGGT
AGGTTTAAGAATAGTTTTTGCTGTACTTTCTATAGTGAATAGAGTTAGGCAGGGATATTCACCATTATCG
TTTCAGACCCACCTCCCAACCCCGAGGGGACCCATGCATTGCATCTCAATTAGTCAGCAACCAGGTGTGG
AAAGTCCCCAGGCTCCCCAGCAGGCAGAAGTATGCAAAGCATGCGTCTCAATTAGTCAGCAACCATAGTC
CCGCCCCTAACTCCGCCCATCCCGCCCCTAACTCCGCCCAGTTCCGCCCATTCTCCGCCCCATGGCTGAC
TAATTTTTTTTATTTATGCAGAGGCCGAGGCCGCCTCGGCCTCTGAGCTATTCCAGAAGTAGTGAGGAGG
CTTTTTTGGAGGCCTAGGCTTTTGCAAAAAGCTTTCTAGAGGTACCACCGGAGCTTACCATGACCGAGTA
CAAGCCCACGGTGCGCCTCGCCACCCGCGACGACGTCCCCAGGGCCGTACGCACCCTCGCCGCCGCGTTC
GCCGACTACCCCGCCACGCGCCACACCGTCGATCCGGACCGCCACATCGAGCGGGTCACCGAGCTGCAAG
AACTCTTCCTCACGCGCGTCGGGCTCGACATCGGCAAGGTGTGGGTCGCGGACGACGGCGCCGCCGTGGC
GGTCTGGACCACGCCGGAGAGCGTCGAAGCGGGGGCGGTGTTCGCCGAGATCGGCCCGCGCATGGCCGAG
TTGAGCGGTTCCCGGCTGGCCGCGCAGCAACAGATGGAAGGCCTCCTGGCGCCGCACCGGCCCAAGGAGC
CCGCGTGGTTCCTGGCCACCGTCGGCGTCTCGCCCGACCACCAGGGCAAGGGTCTGGGCAGCGCCGTCGT
GCTCCCCGGAGTGGAGGCGGCCGAGCGCGCCGGGGTGCCCGCCTTCCTGGAGACCTCCGCGCCCCGCAAC
CTCCCCTTCTACGAGCGGCTCGGCTTCACCGTCACCGCCGACGTCGAGGTGCCCGAAGGACCGCGCACCT
GGTGCATGACCCGCAAGCCCGGTGCCAGTTAACGAATTCTAGATCTTGAGACAAATGGCAGTATTCATCC
ACAATTTTAAAAGAAAAGGGGGGATTGGGGGGTACAGTGCAGGGGAAAGAATAGTAGACATAATAGCAAC
AGACATACAAACTAAAGAATTACAAAAACAAATTACAAAAATTCAAAATTTTCGGGTTTATTACAGGGAC
AGCAGAGATCCACTTTGGCGCCGGCTCGAGGCCTGCAGGTGCAAAGATGGATAAAGTTTTAAACAGAGAG
GAATCTTTGCAGCTAATGGACCTTCTAGGTCTTGAAAGGAGTGGGAATTGGCTCCGGTGCCCGTCAGTGG
GCAGAGCGCACATCGCCCACAGTCCCCGAGAAGTTGGGGGGAGGGGTCGGCAATTGAACCGGTGCCTAGA
GAAGGTGGCGCGGGGTAAACTGGGAAAGTGATGTCGTGTACTGGCTCCGCCTTTTTCCCGAGGGTGGGGG
AGAACCGTATATAAGTGCAGTAGTCGCCGTGAACGTTCTTTTTCGCAACGGGTTTGCCGCCAGAACACAG
GTAAGTGCCGTGTGTGGTTCCCGCGGGCCTGGCCTCTTTACGGGTTATGGCCCTTGCGTGCCTTGAATTA
CTTCCACCTGGCTGCAGTACGTGATTCTTGATCCCGAGCTTCGGGTTGGAAGTGGGTGGGAGAGTTCGAG
GCCTTGCGCTTAAGGAGCCCCTTCGCCTCGTGCTTGAGTTGAGGCCTGGCCTGGGCGCTGGGGCCGCCGC
GTGCGAATCTGGTGGCACCTTCGCGCCTGTCTCGCTGCTTTCGATAAGTCTCTAGCCATTTAAAATTTTT
GATGACCTGCTGCGACGCTTTTTTTCTGGCAAGATAGTCTTGTAAATGCGGGCCAAGATCTGCACACTGG
TATTTCGGTTTTTGGGGCCGCGGGCGGCGACGGGGCCCGTGCGTCCCAGCGCACATGTTCGGCGAGGCGG
GGCCTGCGAGCGCGGCCACCGAGAATCGGACGGGGGTAGTCTCAAGCTGGCCGGCCTGCTCTGGTGCCTG
GCCTCGCGCCGCCGTGTATCGCCCCGCCCTGGGCGGCAAGGCTGGCCCGGTCGGCACCAGTTGCGTGAGC
GGAAAGATGGCCGCTTCCCGGCCCTGCTGCAGGGAGCTCAAAATGGAGGACGCGGCGCTCGGGAGAGCGG
GCGGGTGAGTCACCCACACAAAGGAAAAGGGCCTTTCCGTCCTCAGCCGTCGCTTCATGTGACTCCACGG
AGTACCGGGCGCCGTCCAGGCACCTCGATTAGTTCTCGAGCTTTTGGAGTACGTCGTCTTTAGGTTGGGG
GGAGGGGTTTTATGCGATGGAGTTTCCCCACACTGAGTGGGTGGAGACTGAAGTTAGGCCAGCTTGGCAC
TTGATGTAATTCTCCTTGGAATTTGCCCTTTTTGAGTTTGGATCTTGGTTCATTCTCAAGCCTCAGACAG
TGGTTCAAAGTTTTTTTCTTCCATTTCAGGTGTCGTGAGGCTAGCATCGATTGATCAACAAGTTTGTACA
AAAAAGTTGGCATGCACAGGAAGCACCTCCAGGAGATTCCAGACCTGAGTAGCAACGTTGCCACCAGCTT
CACGTGGGGATGGGATTCCAGCAAGACTTCTGAACTGCTGTCAGGCATGGGGGTCTCCGCCCTGGAGAAA
GAGGAGCCCGACAGTGAGAACATCCCCCAGGAACTGCTCTCAAACCTGGGCCACCCGGAGAGCCCCCCAC
GGAAACGGCTGAAGAGCAAAGGGAGTGACAAAGACTTTGTGATTGTCCGCAGGCCTAAGCTAAATCGAGA
GAACTTTCCAGGTGTTTCATGGGACTCCCTTCCGGATGAGCTGCTCTTGGGAATCTTTTCCTGTCTGTGC
CTCCCTGAGCTGCTAAAGGTCTCTGGTGTTTGTAAGAGGTGGTATCGCCTAGCGTCTGATGAGTCTCTAT
GGCAGACCTTAGACCTCACAGGTAAAAATCTGCACCCGGATGTGACTGGTCGGTTGCTGTCTCAAGGGGT
GATTGCCTTCCGCTGCCCACGATCATTTATGGACCAACCATTGGCTGAACATTTCAGCCCTTTTCGTGTA
CAGCACATGGACCTATCGAACTCAGTTATAGAAGTGTCCACCCTCCACGGCATACTGTCTCAGTGTTCCA
AGTTGCAGAATCTAAGCCTGGAAGGCCTGCGGCTTTCGGATCCCATTGTCAATACTCTCGCAAAAAACTC
AAATTTAGTGCGACTTAACCTTTCTGGGTGTTCTGGATTCTCTGAATTTGCCCTGCAGACTTTGCTAAGC
AGCTGTTCCAGACTGGATGAGCTGAACCTCTCCTGGTGTTTTGATTTCACTGAAAAGCATGTACAGGTGG
CTGTTGCGCATGTGTCAGAGACCATCACCCAGCTGAATCTTAGCGGCTACAGAAAGAATCTCCAGAAATC
AGATCTCTCTACTTTAGTTAGAAGATGCCCCAATCTTGTCCATCTAGACTTAAGTGATAGTGTCATGCTA
AAGAATGACTGCTTTCAGGAATTTTTCCAGCTCAACTACCTCCAACACCTATCACTCAGTCGGTGCTATG
ATATAATACCTGAAACTTTACTATTAGTGACAAGAGCTGGGGTTAGGATCCGGTTGGACTCTGACATCGG
ATGCCCTCAAACATACAGAACTTCCAAACTCAAGTCCAGCCATAAGCTATTTTGCCAACATGTCAGAGTA
ATCTGTATTTTTGTATGTGATTTCTACTTTTATAGACTTGTTTTAAAACAATACCCAACTTTCTTGTACA
AAGTGGTTGATATCGGTAAGCCTATCCCTAACCCTCTCCTCGGTCTCGATTCTACGTAGTAATGAACTAG
TCCGTAACTTGAAAGTATTTCGATTTCTTGGCTTTATATATCTTGTGGAAAGGACGAATCTGGTAATGTT
GATAATACCCTACGCGTTAAGTCGACAATCAACCTCTGGATTACAAAATTTGTGAAAGATTGACTGGTAT
TCTTAACTATGTTGCTCCTTTTACGCTATGTGGATACGCTGCTTTAATGCCTTTGTATCATGCTATTGCT
TCCCGTATGGCTTTCATTTTCTCCTCCTTGTATAAATCCTGGTTGCTGTCTCTTTATGAGGAGTTGTGGC
CCGTTGTCAGGCAACGTGGCGTGGTGTGCACTGTGTTTGCTGACGCAACCCCCACTGGTTGGGGCATTGC
CACCACCTGTCAGCTCCTTTCCGGGACTTTCGCTTTCCCCCTCCCTATTGCCACGGCGGAACTCATCGCC
GCCTGCCTTGCCCGCTGCTGGACAGGGGCTCGGCTGTTGGGCACTGACAATTCCGTGGTGTTGTCGGGGA
AATCATCGTCCTTTCCTTGGCTGCTCGCCTGTGTTGCCACCTGGATTCTGCGCGGGACGTCCTTCTGCTA
CGTCCCTTCGGCCCTCAATCCAGCGGACCTTCCTTCCCGCGGCCTGCTGCCGGCTCTGCGGCCTCTTCCG
CGTCTTCGCCTTCGCCCTCAGACGAGTCGGATCTCCCTTTGGGCCGCCTCCCCGCGTCGACTTTAAGACC
AATGACTTACAAGGCAGCTGTAGATCTTAGCCACTTTTTAAAAGAAAAGGGGGGACTGGAAGGGCTAATT
CACTCCCAACGAAGACAAGATCTGCTTTTTGCTTGTACTGGGTCTCTCTGGTTAGACCAGATCTGAGCCT
GGGAGCTCTCTGGCTAACTAGGGAACCCACTGCTTAAGCCTCAATAAAGCTTGCCTTGAGTGCTTCAAGT
AGTGTGTGCCCGTCTGTTGTGTGACTCTGGTAACTAGAGATCCCTCAGACCCTTTTAGTCAGTGTGGAAA
ATCTCTAGCAGTACGTATAGTAGTTCATGTCATCTTATTATTCAGTATTTATAACTTGCAAAGAAATGAA
TATCAGAGAGTGAGAGGAACTTGTTTATTGCAGCTTATAATGGTTACAAATAAAGCAATAGCATCACAAA
TTTCACAAATAAAGCATTTTTTTCACTGCATTCTAGTTGTGGTTTGTCCAAACTCATCAATGTATCTTAT
CATGTCTGGCTCTAGCTATCCCGCCCCTAACTCCGCCCATCCCGCCCCTAACTCCGCCCAGTTCCGCCCA
TTCTCCGCCCCATGGCTGACTAATTTTTTTTATTTATGCAGAGGCCGAGGCCGCCTCGGCCTCTGAGCTA
TTCCAGAAGTAGTGAGGAGGCTTTTTTGGAGGCCTAGGGACGTACCCAATTCGCCCTATAGTGAGTCGTA
TTACGCGCGCTCACTGGCCGTCGTTTTACAACGTCGTGACTGGGAAAACCCTGGCGTTACCCAACTTAAT
CGCCTTGCAGCACATCCCCCTTTCGCCAGCTGGCGTAATAGCGAAGAGGCCCGCACCGATCGCCCTTCCC
AACAGTTGCGCAGCCTGAATGGCGAATGGG
[124 nt withheld, positions 7031-7154]
C
[91 nt withheld, positions 7156-7246]
A
[49 nt withheld, positions 7248-7296]
CCTTTGACGTTGGAGTCCACGTTCTTT
[37 nt withheld, positions 7324-7360]
ACCCTATCTCGGTCTATTCTTTTGATTTATAAGGGATTTTGCCGATTTCGGCCTATTGGTTAAAAAATGA
GCTGATTTAACAAAAATTTAACGCGAATTTTAACAAAATATTAACGCTTACAATTTAGGTGGCACTTTTC
GGGGAAATGTGCGCGGAACCCCTATTTGTTTATTTTTCTAAATACATTCAAATATGTATCCGCTCATGAG
ACAATAACCCTGATAAATGCTTCAATAATATTGAAAAAGGAAGAGTATGAGTATTCAACATTTCCGTGTC
GCCCTTATTCCCTTTTTTGCGGCATTTTGCCTTCCTGTTTTTGCTCACCCAGAAACGCTGGTGAAAGTAA
AAGATGCTGAAGATCAGTTGGGTGCACGAGTGGGTTACATCGAACTGGATCTCAACAGCGGTAAGATCCT
TGAGAGTTTTCGCCCCGAAGAACGTTTTCCAATGATGAGCACTTTTAAAGTTCTGCTATGTGGCGCGGTA
TTATCCCGTATTGACGCCGGGCAAGAGCAACTCGGTCGCCGCATACACTATTCTCAGAATGACTTGGTTG
AGTACTCACCAGTCACAGAAAAGCATCTTACGGATGGCATGACAGTAAGAGAATTATGCAGTGCTGCCAT
AACCATGAGTGATAACACTGCGGCCAACTTACTTCTGACAACGATCGGAGGACCGAAGGAGCTAACCGCT
TTTTTGCACAACATGGGGGATCATGTAACTCGCCTTGATCGTTGGGAACCGGAGCTGAATGAAGCCATAC
CAAACGACGAGCGTGACACCACGATGCCTGTAGCAATGGCAACAACGTTGCGCAAACTATTAACTGGCGA
ACTACTTACTCTAGCTTCCCGGCAACAATTAATAGACTGGATGGAGGCGGATAAAGTTGCAGGACCACTT
CTGCGCTCGGCCCTTCCGGCTGGCTGGTTTATTGCTGATAAATCTGGAGCCGGTGAGCGTGGGTCTCGCG
GTATCATTGCAGCACTGGGGCCAGATGGTAAGCCCTCCCGTATCGTAGTTATCTACACGACGGGGAGTCA
GGCAACTATGGATGAACGAAATAGACAGATCGCTGAGATAGGTGCCTCACTGATTAAGCATTGGTAACTG
TCAGACCAAGTTTACTCATATATACTTTAGATTGATTTAAAACTTCATTTTTAATTTAAAAGGATCTAGG
TGAAGATCCTTTTTGATAATCTCATGACCAAAATCCCTTAACGTGAGTTTTCGTTCCACTGAGCGTCAGA
CCCCGTAGAAAAGATCAAAGGATCTTCTTGAGATCCTTTTTTTCTGCGCGTAATCTGCTGCTTGCAAACA
AAAAAACCACCGCTACCAGCGGTGGTTTGTTTGCCGGATCAAGAGCTACCAACTCTTTTTCCGAAGGTAA
CTGGCTTCAGCAGAGCGCAGATACCAAATACTGTTCTTCTAGTGTAGCCGTAGTTAGGCCACCACTTCAA
GAACTCTGTAGCACCGCCTACATACCTCGCTCTGCTAATCCTGTTACCAGTGGCTGCTGCCAGTGGCGAT
AAGTCGTGTCTTACCGGGTTGGACTCAAGACGATAGTTACCGGATAAGGCGCAGCGGTCGGGCTGAACGG
GGGGTTCGTGCACACAGCCCAGCTTGGAGCGAACGACCTACACCGAACTGAGATACCTACAGCGTGAGCT
ATGAGAAAGCGCCACGCTTCCCGAAGGGAGAAAGGCGGACAGGTATCCGGTAAGCGGCAGGGTCGGAACA
GGAGAGCGCACGAGGGAGCTTCCAGGGGGAAACGCCTGGTATCTTTATAGTCCTGTCGGGTTTCGCCACC
TCTGACTTGAGCGTCGATTTTTGTGATGCTCGTCAGGGGGGCGGAGCCTATGGAAAAACGCCAGCAACGC
GGCCTTTTTACGGTTCCTGGCCTTTTGCTGGCCTTTTGCTCACATGTTCTTTCCTGCGTTATCCCCTGAT
TCTGTGGATAACCGTATTACCGCCTTTGAGTGAGCTGATACCGCTCGCCGCAGCCGAACGACCGAGCGCA
GCGAGTCAGTGAGCGAGGAAGCGGAAGAGCGCCCAATACGCAAACCGCCTCTCCCCGCGCGTTGGCCGAT
TCATTAATGCAGCTGGCACGACAGGTTTCCCGACTGGAAAGCGGGCAGTGAGCGCAACGCAATTAATGTG
AGTTAGCTCACTCATTAGGCACCCCAGGCTTTACACTTTATGCTTCCGGCTCGTATGTTGTGTGGAATTG
TGAGCGGATAACAATTTCACACAGGAAACAGCTATGACCATGATTACGCCAAGCGCGCAATTAACCCTCA
CTAAAGGGAACAAAAGCTGGAGCTGCAAGC
