>Addgene plasmid #144469 | TFORF2993 | depositor partial sequence | sequence record 285522 | Insert
ATCGATTGATCAACAAGTTTGTACAAAAAAGTTGGCATGCACAGGAAGCACCTCCAGGAGATTCCAGACC
TGAGTAGCAACGTTGCCACCAGCTTCACGTGGGGATGGGATTCCAGCAAGACTTCTGAACTGCTGTCAGG
CATGGGGGTCTCCGCCCTGGAGAAAGAGGAGCCCGACAGTGAGAACATCCCCCAGGAACTGCTCTCAAAC
CTGGGCCACCCGGAGAGCCCCCCACGGAAACGGCTGAAGAGCAAAGGGAGTGACAAAGACTTTGTGATTG
TCCGCAGGCCTAAGCTAAATCGAGAGAACTTTCCAGGTGTTTCATGGGACTCCCTTCCGGATGAGCTGCT
CTTGGGAATCTTTTCCTGTCTGTGCCTCCCTGAGCTGCTAAAGGTCTCTGGTGTTTGTAAGAGGTGGTAT
CGCCTAGCGTCTGATGAGTCTCTATGGCAGACCTTAGACCTCACAGGTAAAAATCTGCACCCGGATGTGA
CTGGTCGGTTGCTGTCTCAAGGGGTGATTGCCTTCCGCTGCCCACGATCATTTATGGACCAACCATTGGC
TGAACATTTCAGCCCTTTTCGTGTACAGCACATGGACCTATCGAACTCAGTTATAGAAGTGTCCACCCTC
CACGGCATACTGTCTCAGTGTTCCAAGTTGCAGAATCTAAGCCTGGAAGGCCTGCGGCTTTCGGATCCCA
TTGTCAATACTCTCGCAAAAAACTCAAATTTAGTGCGACTTAACCTTTCTGGGTGTTCTGGATTCTCTGA
ATTTGCCCTGCAGACTTTGCTAAGCAGCTGTTCCAGACTGGATGAGCTGAACCTCTCCTGGTGTTTTGAT
TTCACTGAAAAGCATGTACAGGTGGCTGTTGCGCATGTGTCAGAGACCATCACCCAGCTGAATCTTAGCG
GCTACAGAAAGAATCTCCAGAAATCAGATCTCTCTACTTTAGTTAGAAGATGCCCCAATCTTGTCCATCT
AGACTTAAGTGATAGTGTCATGCTAAAGAATGACTGCTTTCAGGAATTTTTCCAGCTCAACTACCTCCAA
CACCTATCACTCAGTCGGTGCTATGATATAATACCTGAAACTTTACTATTAGTGACAAGAGCTGGGGTTA
GGATCCGGTTGGACTCTGACATCGGATGCCCTCAAACATACAGAACTTCCAAACTCAAGTCCAGCCATAA
GCTATTTTGCCAACATGTCAGAGTAATCTGTATTTTTGTATGTGATTTCTACTTTTATAGACTTGTTTTA
AAACAATACCCAACTTTCTTGTACAAAGTGGTTGATATCGGTAAGCCTATCCCTAACCCTCTCCTCGGTC
TCGATTCTACGTAGTAATGAACTAGTCCGTAACTTGAAAGTATTTCGATTTCTTGGCTTTATATATCTTG
TGGAAAGGACGAATCTGGTAATGTTGATAATACCCT
