>Addgene plasmid #144469 | TFORF2993 | depositor partial sequence | sequence record 285523 | Barcode
ATCTGGTAATGTTGATAATACCCT
